Addgene plasmid #114176: pENTR1a-mCherry-STIM1
Purpose: Gateway entry clone containing mCherry-STIM1
Depositing lab: Nicolas Demaurex. Depositing organization: University of Geneva. Publication: STIM1 promotes migration, phagosomal maturation and antigen cross-presentation in dendritic cells. Nunes-Hasler P, Maschalidi S, Lippens C, Castelbou C, Bouvet S, Guido D, Bermont F, Bassoy EY, Page N, Merkler D, Hugues S, Martinvalet D, Manoury B, Demaurex N. Nat Commun. 2017 Nov 24;8(1):1852. doi: 10.1038/s41467-017-01600-6. PubMed 29176619.
Backbone
  Vector backbone: pENTR1a
  Backbone manufacturer: Invitrogen/Thermo
  Backbone size w/o insert (bp): 2717
  Vector type: Gateway entry clone
Growth in bacteria
  Bacterial resistance: Kanamycin, 50 μg/mL
  Growth temperature: 37°C
  Growth strain: DH5alpha
  Copy number: High Copy
Gene/Insert
  Gene/Insert name: STIM1 (alt name: GOK)
  Species: H. sapiens (human)
  Insert size (bp): 2774
  Entrez Gene: STIM1 (a.k.a. D11S4896E, GOK, IMD10, STRMK, TAM, TAM1)
  Tag / fusion protein: mCherry (inserted after signal peptide) (N terminal on insert)
  Cloning method: Restriction Enzyme; 5′ cloning site SalI (unknown if destroyed); 3′ cloning site XhoI (unknown if destroyed)
  Sequencing primers: 5′ unknown
Terms and licenses: Academic/Nonprofit Terms; Industry Terms: Not Available to Industry
How to cite: pENTR1a-mCherry-STIM1 was a gift from Nicolas Demaurex (Addgene plasmid # 114176 ; http://n2t.net/addgene:114176 ; RRID:Addgene_114176)
