[The description below was written by a language model from this plasmid's Addgene catalogue record and pLannotate feature annotations shown in this document.]
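Description:
pENTR1a-mCherry-STIM1 is a Gateway entry clone built on the Invitrogen/Thermo pENTR1a backbone. It carries a fluorescently tagged version of human STIM1 (also known as GOK), the ER calcium sensor involved in store-operated calcium entry. The plasmid is maintained in E. coli at high copy through a ColE1/pUC-type origin and is selected with kanamycin via an aminoglycoside phosphotransferase (KanR) gene. The annotation also flags a short fragment resembling the RSF origin, which is only a partial match and not a second functional replicon. The rrnB T1 and T2 transcription terminators sit upstream of the cloning region, where they insulate the insert from read-through transcription in bacteria.

The payload lies between the attL1 and attL2 recombination sites and was introduced by restriction cloning using SalI and XhoI. It consists of an mCherry coding sequence followed directly by the STIM1 coding sequence. According to the record, mCherry is placed after the STIM1 signal peptide, so the red fluorescent tag sits at the N-terminal end of the mature protein rather than ahead of the targeting sequence. The stretch between attL1 and the annotated mCherry presumably contains that signal peptide, although it is not separately annotated. No eukaryotic promoter is present in the feature table, as expected for an entry clone, so expression depends on the destination vector. The construct is intended as a donor in LR Clonase reactions to transfer mCherry-STIM1 into Gateway destination vectors of choice. This allows expression and live imaging of STIM1 localisation. The associated work concerns STIM1 function in dendritic cell migration, phagosomal maturation and antigen cross-presentation.
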