Features (pLannotate 1.2.2; 9 found; start..end, strand, type, name):
      1..46      +  rep_origin     RSF ori (fragment): Plasmids containing the RSF 1030 origin of replication can be propagated in E. coli cells that contain additional plasmids with compatible origins.
    106..149     -  terminator     rrnB T1 terminator: Escherichia coli rrnB; transcription terminator T1 from the E. coli rrnB gene
    281..308     +  terminator     rrnB T2 terminator: transcription terminator T2 from the E. coli rrnB gene
    358..457     +  protein_bind   attL1: mutant version of attL; recombination site for the Gateway® LR reaction LR Clonase™
    583..1290    +  CDS            mCherry: mCherry is a basic (constitutively fluorescent) red fluorescent protein published in 2004, derived from Discosoma sp.. It is reported to be a very rapidly-maturing monomer with low acid sensitivity.
   1291..3249    +  CDS            STIM1: STIM1_HUMAN - Also known as GOK From Homo sapiens (Human).
   3267..3366    -  protein_bind   attL2: mutant version of attL; recombination site for the Gateway® LR reaction LR Clonase™
   3489..4298    +  CDS            KanR: aminoglycoside phosphotransferase; aph(3')-Ia; confers resistance to kanamycin in bacteria or G418 (Geneticin®) in eukaryotes
   4388..4976    +  rep_origin     ori: high-copy-number ColE1/pMB1/pBR322/pUC origin of replication
>Addgene plasmid #114176 | pENTR1a-mCherry-STIM1 | depositor full sequence | sequence record 215505 | pENTR1a-mCherry-STIM1 sequence 5038 bps
CTTTCCTGCGTTATCCCCTGATTCTGTGGATAACCGTATTACCGCTAGCATGGATCTCGGGGACGTCTAA
CTACTAAGCGAGAGTAGGGAACTGCCAGGCATCAAATAAAACGAAAGGCTCAGTCGGAAGACTGGGCCTT
TCGTTTTATCTGTTGTTTGTCGGTGAACGCTCTCCTGAGTAGGACAAATCCGCCGGGAGCGGATTTGAAC
GTTGTGAAGCAACGGCCCGGAGGGTGGCGGGCAGGACGCCCGCCATAAACTGCCAGGCATCAAACTAAGC
AGAAGGCCATCCTGACGGATGGCCTTTTTGCGTTTCTACAAACTCTTCCTGTTAGTTAGTTACTTAAGCT
CGGGCCCCAAATAATGATTTTATTTTGACTGATAGTGACCTGTTCGTTGCAACAAATTGATAAGCAATGC
TTTTTTATAATGCCAACTTTGTACAAAAAAGCAGGCTTTAAAGGAACCAATTCAGTCGACATGGATGTAT
GCGTCCGTCTTGCCCTGTGGCTCCTCTGGGGACTCCTCCTGCACCAGGGCCAGAGCCTCAGCCATAGTCA
CAGTGAGAAGGCGACAGGTACCATGGTGAGCAAGGGCGAGGAGGATAACATGGCCATCATCAAGGAGTTC
ATGCGCTTCAAGGTGCACATGGAGGGCTCCGTGAACGGCCACGAGTTCGAGATCGAGGGCGAGGGCGAGG
GCCGCCCCTACGAGGGCACCCAGACCGCCAAGCTGAAGGTGACCAAGGGTGGCCCCCTGCCCTTCGCCTG
GGACATCCTGTCCCCTCAGTTCATGTACGGCTCCAAGGCCTACGTGAAGCACCCCGCCGACATCCCCGAC
TACTTGAAGCTGTCCTTCCCCGAGGGCTTCAAGTGGGAGCGCGTGATGAACTTCGAGGACGGCGGCGTGG
TGACCGTGACCCAGGACTCCTCCCTGCAGGACGGCGAGTTCATCTACAAGGTGAAGCTGCGCGGCACCAA
CTTCCCCTCCGACGGCCCCGTAATGCAGAAGAAGACCATGGGCTGGGAGGCCTCCTCCGAGCGGATGTAC
CCCGAGGACGGCGCCCTGAAGGGCGAGATCAAGCAGAGGCTGAAGCTGAAGGACGGCGGCCACTACGACG
CTGAGGTCAAGACCACCTACAAGGCCAAGAAGCCCGTGCAGCTGCCCGGCGCCTACAACGTCAACATCAA
GTTGGACATCACCTCCCACAACGAGGACTACACCATCGTGGAACAGTACGAACGCGCCGAGGGCCGCCAC
TCCACCGGCGGCATGGACGAGCTGTACAAGGGTACCAGCTCGGGGGCCAACTCTGAGGAGTCCACTGCAG
CAGAGTTTTGCCGAATTGACAAGCCCCTGTGTCACAGTGAGGATGAGAAACTCAGCTTCGAGGCAGTCCG
TAACATCCACAAACTGATGGACGATGATGCCAATGGTGATGTGGATGTGGAAGAAAGTGATGAGTTCCTG
AGGGAAGACCTCAATTACCATGACCCAACAGTGAAACACAGCACCTTCCATGGTGAGGATAAGCTCATCA
GCGTGGAGGACCTGTGGAAGGCATGGAAGTCATCAGAAGTATACAATTGGACCGTGGATGAGGTGGTACA
GTGGCTGATCACATATGTGGAGCTGCCTCAGTATGAGGAGACCTTCCGGAAGCTGCAGCTCAGTGGCCAT
GCCATGCCAAGGCTGGCTGTCACCAACACCACCATGACAGGGACTGTGCTGAAGATGACAGACCGGAGTC
ATCGGCAGAAGCTGCAGCTGAAGGCTCTGGATACAGTGCTCTTTGGGCCTCCTCTCTTGACTCGCCATAA
TCACCTCAAGGACTTCATGCTGGTGGTGTCTATCGTTATTGGTGTGGGCGGCTGCTGGTTTGCCTATATC
CAGAACCGTTACTCCAAGGAGCACATGAAGAAGATGATGAAGGACTTGGAGGGGTTACACCGAGCTGAGC
AGAGTCTGCATGACCTTCAGGAAAGGCTGCACAAGGCCCAGGAGGAGCACCGCACAGTGGAGGTGGAGAA
GGTCCATCTGGAAAAGAAGCTGCGCGATGAGATCAACCTTGCTAAGCAGGAAGCCCAGCGGCTGAAGGAG
CTGCGGGAGGGTACTGAGAATGAGCGGAGCCGCCAAAAATATGCTGAGGAGGAGTTGGAGCAGGTTCGGG
AGGCCTTGAGGAAAGCAGAGAAGGAGCTAGAATCTCACAGCTCATGGTATGCTCCAGAGGCCCTTCAGAA
GTGGCTGCAGCTGACACATGAGGTGGAGGTGCAATATTACAACATCAAGAAGCAAAATGCTGAGAAGCAG
CTGCTGGTGGCCAAGGAGGGGGCTGAGAAGATAAAAAAGAAGAGAAACACACTCTTTGGCACCTTCCACG
TGGCCCACAGCTCTTCCCTGGATGATGTAGATCATAAAATTCTAACAGCTAAGCAAGCACTGAGCGAGGT
GACAGCAGCATTGCGGGAGCGCCTGCACCGCTGGCAACAGATCGAGATCCTCTGTGGCTTCCAGATTGTC
AACAACCCTGGCATCCACTCACTGGTGGCTGCCCTCAACATAGACCCCAGCTGGATGGGCAGTACACGCC
CCAACCCTGCTCACTTCATCATGACTGACGACGTGGATGACATGGATGAGGAGATTGTGTCTCCCTTGTC
CATGCAGTCCCCTAGCCTGCAGAGCAGTGTTCGGCAGCGCCTGACGGAGCCACAGCATGGCCTGGGATCT
CAGAGGGATTTGACCCATTCCGATTCGGAGTCCTCCCTCCACATGAGTGACCGCCAGCGTGTGGCCCCCA
AACCTCCTCAGATGAGCCGTGCTGCAGACGAGGCTCTCAATGCCATGACTTCCAATGGCAGCCACCGGCT
GATCGAGGGGGTCCACCCAGGGTCTCTGGTGGAGAAACTGCCTGACAGCCCTGCCCTGGCCAAGAAGGCA
TTACTGGCGCTGAACCATGGGCTGGACAAGGCCCACAGCCTGATGGAGCTGAGCCCCTCAGCCCCACCTG
GTGGCTCTCCACATTTGGATTCTTCCCGTTCTCACAGCCCCAGCTCCCCAGACCCAGACACACCATCTCC
AGTTGGGGACAGCCGAGCCCTGCAAGCCAGCCGAAACACACGCATTCCCCACCTGGCTGGCAAGAAGGCT
GTGGCTGAGGAGGATAATGGCTCTATTGGCGAGGAAACAGACTCCAGCCCAGGCCGGAAGAAGTTTCCTC
TCAAAATCTTTAAGAAGCCTCTTAAGAAGTAGCTCGAGATATCTAGACCCAGCTTTCTTGTACAAAGTTG
GCATTATAAGAAAGCATTGCTTATCAATTTGTTGCAACGAACAGGTCACTATCAGTCAAAATAAAATCAT
TATTTGCCATCCAGCTGCAGCTCTGGCCCGTGTCTCAAAATCTCTGATGTTACATTGCACAAGATAAAAA
TATATCATCATGAACAATAAAACTGTCTGCTTACATAAACAGTAATACAAGGGGTGTTATGAGCCATATT
CAACGGGAAACGTCGAGGCCGCGATTAAATTCCAACATGGATGCTGATTTATATGGGTATAAATGGGCTC
GCGATAATGTCGGGCAATCAGGTGCGACAATCTATCGCTTGTATGGGAAGCCCGATGCGCCAGAGTTGTT
TCTGAAACATGGCAAAGGTAGCGTTGCCAATGATGTTACAGATGAGATGGTCAGACTAAACTGGCTGACG
GAATTTATGCCTCTTCCGACCATCAAGCATTTTATCCGTACTCCTGATGATGCATGGTTACTCACCACTG
CGATCCCCGGAAAAACAGCATTCCAGGTATTAGAAGAATATCCTGATTCAGGTGAAAATATTGTTGATGC
GCTGGCAGTGTCCCTGCGCCGGTTGCATTCGATTCCTGTTTGTAATTGTCCTTTTAACAGCGATCGCGTA
TTTCGTCTCGCTCAGGCGCAATCACGAATGAATAACGGTTTGGTTGATGCGAGTGATTTTGATGACGAGC
GTAATGGCTGGCCTGTTGAACAAGTCTGGAAAGAAATGCATAAACTTTTGCCATTCTCACCGGATTCAGT
CGTCACTCATGGTGATTTCTCACTTGATAACCTTATTTTTGACGAGGGGAAATTAATAGGTTGTATTGAT
GTTGGACGAGTCGGAATCGCAGACCGATACCAGGATCTTGCCATCCTATGGAACTGCCTCGGTGAGTTTT
CTCCTTCATTACAGAAACGGCTTTTTCAAAAATATGGTATTGATAATCCTGATATGAATAAATTGCAGTT
TCATTTGATGCTCGATGAGTTTTTCTAATCAGAATTGGTTAATTGGTTGTAACATTATTCAGATTGGGCC
CCGTTCCACTGAGCGTCAGACCCGGTAGAAAAGATCAAAGGATCTTCTTGAGATCCTTTTTTTCTGCGCG
TAATCTGCTGCTTGCAAACAAAAAAACCACCGCTACCAGCGGTGGTTTGTTTGCCGGATCAAGAGCTACC
AACTCTTTTTCCGAAGGTAACTGGCTTCAGCAGAGCGCAGATACCAAATACTGTTCTTCTAGTGTAGCCG
TAGTTAGGCCACCACTTCAAGAACTCTGTAGCACCGCCTACATACCTCGCTCTGCTAATCCTGTTACCAG
TGGCTGCTGCCAGTGGCGATAAGTCGTGTCTTACCGGGTTGGACTCAAGACGATAGTTACCGGATAAGGC
GCAGCGGTCGGGCTGAACGGGGGGTTCGTGCACACAGCCCAGCTTGGAGCGAACGACCTACACCGAACTG
AGATACCTACAGCGTGAGCTATGAGAAAGCGCCACGCTTCCCGAAGGGAGAAAGGCGGACAGGTATCCGG
TAAGCGGCAGGGTCGGAACAGGAGAGCGCACGAGGGAGCTTCCAGGGGGAAACGCCTGGTATCTTTATAG
TCCTGTCGGGTTTCGCCACCTCTGACTTGAGCGTCGATTTTTGTGATGCTCGTCAGGGGGGCGGAGCCTA
TGGAAAAACGCCAGCAACGCGGCCTTTTTACGGTTCCTGGCCTTTTGCTGGCCTTTTGCTCACATGTT
