Features (pLannotate 1.2.2; 9 found; start..end, strand, type, name):
      1..46      +  rep_origin     RSF ori (fragment): Plasmids containing the RSF 1030 origin of replication can be propagated in E. coli cells that contain additional plasmids with compatible origins.
    106..149     -  terminator     rrnB T1 terminator: Escherichia coli rrnB; transcription terminator T1 from the E. coli rrnB gene
    281..308     +  terminator     rrnB T2 terminator: transcription terminator T2 from the E. coli rrnB gene
    358..457     +  protein_bind   attL1: mutant version of attL; recombination site for the Gateway® LR reaction LR Clonase™
    583..1290    +  CDS            mCherry: mCherry is a basic (constitutively fluorescent) red fluorescent protein published in 2004, derived from Discosoma sp.. It is reported to be a very rapidly-maturing monomer with low acid sensitivity.
   1291..3249    +  CDS            STIM1: STIM1_HUMAN - Also known as GOK From Homo sapiens (Human).
   3267..3366    -  protein_bind   attL2: mutant version of attL; recombination site for the Gateway® LR reaction LR Clonase™
   3489..4298    +  CDS            KanR: aminoglycoside phosphotransferase; aph(3')-Ia; confers resistance to kanamycin in bacteria or G418 (Geneticin®) in eukaryotes
   4388..4976    +  rep_origin     ori: high-copy-number ColE1/pMB1/pBR322/pUC origin of replication
>Addgene plasmid #114176 | pENTR1a-mCherry-STIM1 | addgene full sequence | sequence record 218640 | Addgene NGS Result
CTTTCCTGCGTTATCCCCTGATTCTGTGGATAACCGTATTACCGCTAGCATGGATCTCGGGGACGTCTAA
CTACTAAGCGAGAGTAGGGAACTGCCAGGCATCAAATAAAACGAAAGGCTCAGTCGGAAGACTGGGCCTT
TCGTTTTATCTGTTGTTTGTCGGTGAACGCTCTCCTGAGTAGGACAAATCCGCCGGGAGCGGATTTGAAC
GTTGTGAAGCAACGGCCCGGAGGGTGGCGGGCAGGACGCCCGCCATAAACTGCCAGGCATCAAACTAAGC
AGAAGGCCATCCTGACGGATGGCCTTTTTGCGTTTCTACAAACTCTTCCTGTTAGTTAGTTACTTAAGCT
CGGGCCCCAAATAATGATTTTATTTTGACTGATAGTGACCTGTTCGTTGCAACAAATTGATAAGCAATGC
TTTTTTATAATGCCAACTTTGTACAAAAAAGCAGGCTTTAAAGGAACCAATTCAGTCGACATGGATGTAT
GCGTCCGTCTTGCCCTGTGGCTCCTCTGGGGACTCCTCCTGCACCAGGGCCAGAGCCTCAGCCATAGTCA
CAGTGAGAAGGCGACAGGTACCATGGTGAGCAAGGGCGAGGAGGATAACATGGCCATCATCAAGGAGTTC
ATGCGCTTCAAGGTGCACATGGAGGGCTCCGTGAACGGCCACGAGTTCGAGATCGAGGGCGAGGGCGAGG
GCCGCCCCTACGAGGGCACCCAGACCGCCAAGCTGAAGGTGACCAAGGGTGGCCCCCTGCCCTTCGCCTG
GGACATCCTGTCCCCTCAGTTCATGTACGGCTCCAAGGCCTACGTGAAGCACCCCGCCGACATCCCCGAC
TACTTGAAGCTGTCCTTCCCCGAGGGCTTCAAGTGGGAGCGCGTGATGAACTTCGAGGACGGCGGCGTGG
TGACCGTGACCCAGGACTCCTCCCTGCAGGACGGCGAGTTCATCTACAAGGTGAAGCTGCGCGGCACCAA
CTTCCCCTCCGACGGCCCCGTAATGCAGAAGAAGACCATGGGCTGGGAGGCCTCCTCCGAGCGGATGTAC
CCCGAGGACGGCGCCCTGAAGGGCGAGATCAAGCAGAGGCTGAAGCTGAAGGACGGCGGCCACTACGACG
CTGAGGTCAAGACCACCTACAAGGCCAAGAAGCCCGTGCAGCTGCCCGGCGCCTACAACGTCAACATCAA
GTTGGACATCACCTCCCACAACGAGGACTACACCATCGTGGAACAGTACGAACGCGCCGAGGGCCGCCAC
TCCACCGGCGGCATGGACGAGCTGTACAAGGGTACCAGCTCGGGGGCCAACTCTGAGGAGTCCACTGCAG
CAGAGTTTTGCCGAATTGACAAGCCCCTGTGTCACAGTGAGGATGAGAAACTCAGCTTCGAGGCAGTCCG
TAACATCCACAAACTGATGGACGATGATGCCAATGGTGATGTGGATGTGGAAGAAAGTGATGAGTTCCTG
AGGGAAGACCTCAATTACCATGACCCAACAGTGAAACACAGCACCTTCCATGGTGAGGATAAGCTCATCA
GCGTGGAGGACCTGTGGAAGGCATGGAAGTCATCAGAAGTATACAATTGGACCGTGGATGAGGTGGTACA
GTGGCTGATCACATATGTGGAGCTGCCTCAGTATGAGGAGACCTTCCGGAAGCTGCAGCTCAGTGGCCAT
GCCATGCCAAGGCTGGCTGTCACCAACACCACCATGACAGGGACTGTGCTGAAGATGACAGACCGGAGTC
ATCGGCAGAAGCTGCAGCTGAAGGCTCTGGATACAGTGCTCTTTGGGCCTCCTCTCTTGACTCGCCATAA
TCACCTCAAGGACTTCATGCTGGTGGTGTCTATCGTTATTGGTGTGGGCGGCTGCTGGTTTGCCTATATC
CAGAACCGTTACTCCAAGGAGCACATGAAGAAGATGATGAAGGACTTGGAGGGGTTACACCGAGCTGAGC
AGAGTCTGCATGACCTTCAGGAAAGGCTGCACAAGGCCCAGGAGGAGCACCGCACAGTGGAGGTGGAGAA
GGTCCATCTGGAAAAGAAGCTGCGCGATGAGATCAACCTTGCTAAGCAGGAAGCCCAGCGGCTGAAGGAG
CTGCGGGAGGGTACTGAGAATGAGCGGAGCCGCCAAAAATATGCTGAGGAGGAGTTGGAGCAGGTTCGGG
AGGCCTTGAGGAAAGCAGAGAAGGAGCTAGAATCTCACAGCTCATGGTATGCTCCAGAGGCCCTTCAGAA
GTGGCTGCAGCTGACACATGAGGTGGAGGTGCAATATTACAACATCAAGAAGCAAAATGCTGAGAAGCAG
CTGCTGGTGGCCAAGGAGGGGGCTGAGAAGATAAAAAAGAAGAGAAACACACTCTTTGGCACCTTCCACG
TGGCCCACAGCTCTTCCCTGGATGATGTAGATCATAAAATTCTAACAGCTAAGCAAGCACTGAGCGAGGT
GACAGCAGCATTGCGGGAGCGCCTGCACCGCTGGCAACAGATCGAGATCCTCTGTGGCTTCCAGATTGTC
AACAACCCTGGCATCCACTCACTGGTGGCTGCCCTCAACATAGACCCCAGCTGGATGGGCAGTACACGCC
CCAACCCTGCTCACTTCATCATGACTGACGACGTGGATGACATGGATGAGGAGATTGTGTCTCCCTTGTC
CATGCAGTCCCCTAGCCTGCAGAGCAGTGTTCGGCAGCGCCTGACGGAGCCACAGCATGGCCTGGGATCT
CAGAGGGATTTGACCCATTCCGATTCGGAGTCCTCCCTCCACATGAGTGACCGCCAGCGTGTGGCCCCCA
AACCTCCTCAGATGAGCCGTGCTGCAGACGAGGCTCTCAATGCCATGACTTCCAATGGCAGCCACCGGCT
GATCGAGGGGGTCCACCCAGGGTCTCTGGTGGAGAAACTGCCTGACAGCCCTGCCCTGGCCAAGAAGGCA
TTACTGGCGCTGAACCATGGGCTGGACAAGGCCCACAGCCTGATGGAGCTGAGCCCCTCAGCCCCACCTG
GTGGCTCTCCACATTTGGATTCTTCCCGTTCTCACAGCCCCAGCTCCCCAGACCCAGACACACCATCTCC
AGTTGGGGACAGCCGAGCCCTGCAAGCCAGCCGAAACACACGCATTCCCCACCTGGCTGGCAAGAAGGCT
GTGGCTGAGGAGGATAATGGCTCTATTGGCGAGGAAACAGACTCCAGCCCAGGCCGGAAGAAGTTTCCCC
TCAAAATCTTTAAGAAGCCTCTTAAGAAGTAGCTCGAGATATCTAGACCCAGCTTTCTTGTACAAAGTTG
GCATTATAAGAAAGCATTGCTTATCAATTTGTTGCAACGAACAGGTCACTATCAGTCAAAATAAAATCAT
TATTTGCCATCCAGCTGCAGCTCTGGCCCGTGTCTCAAAATCTCTGATGTTACATTGCACAAGATAAAAA
TATATCATCATGAACAATAAAACTGTCTGCTTACATAAACAGTAATACAAGGGGTGTTATGAGCCATATT
CAACGGGAAACGTCGAGGCCGCGATTAAATTCCAACATGGATGCTGATTTATATGGGTATAAATGGGCTC
GCGATAATGTCGGGCAATCAGGTGCGACAATCTATCGCTTGTATGGGAAGCCCGATGCGCCAGAGTTGTT
TCTGAAACATGGCAAAGGTAGCGTTGCCAATGATGTTACAGATGAGATGGTCAGACTAAACTGGCTGACG
GAATTTATGCCTCTTCCGACCATCAAGCATTTTATCCGTACTCCTGATGATGCATGGTTACTCACCACTG
CGATCCCCGGAAAAACAGCATTCCAGGTATTAGAAGAATATCCTGATTCAGGTGAAAATATTGTTGATGC
GCTGGCAGTGTCCCTGCGCCGGTTGCATTCGATTCCTGTTTGTAATTGTCCTTTTAACAGCGATCGCGTA
TTTCGTCTCGCTCAGGCGCAATCACGAATGAATAACGGTTTGGTTGATGCGAGTGATTTTGATGACGAGC
GTAATGGCTGGCCTGTTGAACAAGTCTGGAAAGAAATGCATAAACTTTTGCCATTCTCACCGGATTCAGT
CGTCACTCATGGTGATTTCTCACTTGATAACCTTATTTTTGACGAGGGGAAATTAATAGGTTGTATTGAT
GTTGGACGAGTCGGAATCGCAGACCGATACCAGGATCTTGCCATCCTATGGAACTGCCTCGGTGAGTTTT
CTCCTTCATTACAGAAACGGCTTTTTCAAAAATATGGTATTGATAATCCTGATATGAATAAATTGCAGTT
TCATTTGATGCTCGATGAGTTTTTCTAATCAGAATTGGTTAATTGGTTGTAACATTATTCAGATTGGGCC
CCGTTCCACTGAGCGTCAGACCCCGTAGAAAAGATCAAAGGATCTTCTTGAGATCCTTTTTTTCTGCGCG
TAATCTGCTGCTTGCAAACAAAAAAACCACCGCTACCAGCGGTGGTTTGTTTGCCGGATCAAGAGCTACC
AACTCTTTTTCCGAAGGTAACTGGCTTCAGCAGAGCGCAGATACCAAATACTGTTCTTCTAGTGTAGCCG
TAGTTAGGCCACCACTTCAAGAACTCTGTAGCACCGCCTACATACCTCGCTCTGCTAATCCTGTTACCAG
TGGCTGCTGCCAGTGGCGATAAGTCGTGTCTTACCGGGTTGGACTCAAGACGATAGTTACCGGATAAGGC
GCAGCGGTCGGGCTGAACGGGGGGTTCGTGCACACAGCCCAGCTTGGAGCGAACGACCTACACCGAACTG
AGATACCTACAGCGTGAGCTATGAGAAAGCGCCACGCTTCCCGAAGGGAGAAAGGCGGACAGGTATCCGG
TAAGCGGCAGGGTCGGAACAGGAGAGCGCACGAGGGAGCTTCCAGGGGGAAACGCCTGGTATCTTTATAG
TCCTGTCGGGTTTCGCCACCTCTGACTTGAGCGTCGATTTTTGTGATGCTCGTCAGGGGGGCGGAGCCTA
TGGAAAAACGCCAGCAACGCGGCCTTTTTACGGTTCCTGGCCTTTTGCTGGCCTTTTGCTCACATGTT
